>Addgene plasmid #106865 | gh266 | addgene full sequence | sequence record 243063 | Addgene NGS Result
GAGGGCCTATTTCCCATGATTCCTTCATATTTGCATATACGATACAAGGCTGTTAGAGAGATAATTGGAA
TTAATTTGACTGTAAACACAAAGATATTAGTACAAAATACGTGACGTAGAAAGTAATAATTTCTTGGGTA
GTTTGCAGTTTTAAAATTATGTTTTAAAATGGACTATCATATGCTTACCGTAACTTGAAAGTATTTCGAT
TTCTTGGCTTTATATATCTTGTGGAAAGGACGAAACACCGCGAAAGCACGTAAACCGCGGTTTTAGAGCT
AGAAATAGCAAGTTAAAATAAGGCTAGTCCGTTATCAACTTGAAAAAGTGGCACCGAGTCGGTGCTTTTT
TTGGTACCTGGAGCACAAGACTGGCCTCATGGGCCTTCCGCTCACTGCCCGCTTTCCAGTCGGGAAACCT
GTCGTGCCAGCTGCATTAACATGGTCATAGCTGTTTCCTTGCGTATTGGGCGCTCTCCGCTTCCTCGCTC
ACTGACTCGCTGCGCTCGGTCGTTCGGGTAAAGCCTGGGGTGCCTAATGAGCAAAAGGCCAGCAAAAGGC
CAGGAACCGTAAAAAGGCCGCGTTGCTGGCGTTTTTCCATAGGCTCCGCCCCCCTGACGAGCATCACAAA
AATCGACGCTCAAGTCAGAGGTGGCGAAACCCGACAGGACTATAAAGATACCAGGCGTTTCCCCCTGGAA
GCTCCCTCGTGCGCTCTCCTGTTCCGACCCTGCCGCTTACCGGATACCTGTCCGCCTTTCTCCCTTCGGG
AAGCGTGGCGCTTTCTCATAGCTCACGCTGTAGGTATCTCAGTTCGGTGTAGGTCGTTCGCTCCAAGCTG
GGCTGTGTGCACGAACCCCCCGTTCAGCCCGACCGCTGCGCCTTATCCGGTAACTATCGTCTTGAGTCCA
ACCCGGTAAGACACGACTTATCGCCACTGGCAGCAGCCACTGGTAACAGGATTAGCAGAGCGAGGTATGT
AGGCGGTGCTACAGAGTTCTTGAAGTGGTGGCCTAACTACGGCTACACTAGAAGAACAGTATTTGGTATC
TGCGCTCTGCTGAAGCCAGTTACCTTCGGAAAAAGAGTTGGTAGCTCTTGATCCGGCAAACAAACCACCG
CTGGTAGCGGTGGTTTTTTTGTTTGCAAGCAGCAGATTACGCGCAGAAAAAAAGGATCTCAAGAAGATCC
TTTGATCTTTTCTACGGGGTCTGACGCTCAGTGGAACGAAAACTCACGTTAAGGGATTTTGGTCATGAGA
TTATCAAAAAGGATCTTCACCTAGATCCTTTTAAATTAAAAATGAAGTTTTAAATCAATCTAAAGTATAT
ATGAGTAAACTTGGTCTGACAGTTACCAATGCTTAATCAGTGAGGCACCTATCTCAGCGATCTGTCTATT
TCGTTCATCCATAGTTGCCTGACTCCCCGTCGTGTAGATAACTACGATACGGGAGGGCTTACCATCTGGC
CCCAGTGCTGCAATGATACCGCGAGAACCACGCTCACCGGCTCCAGATTTATCAGCAATAAACCAGCCAG
CCGGAAGGGCCGAGCGCAGAAGTGGTCCTGCAACTTTATCCGCCTCCATCCAGTCTATTAATTGTTGCCG
GGAAGCTAGAGTAAGTAGTTCGCCAGTTAATAGTTTGCGCAACGTTGTTGCCATTGCTACAGGCATCGTG
GTGTCACGCTCGTCGTTTGGTATGGCTTCATTCAGCTCCGGTTCCCAACGATCAAGGCGAGTTACATGAT
CCCCCATGTTGTGCAAAAAAGCGGTTAGCTCCTTCGGTCCTCCGATCGTTGTCAGAAGTAAGTTGGCCGC
AGTGTTATCACTCATGGTTATGGCAGCACTGCATAATTCTCTTACTGTCATGCCATCCGTAAGATGCTTT
TCTGTGACTGGTGAGTACTCAACCAAGTCATTCTGAGAATAGTGTATGCGGCGACCGAGTTGCTCTTGCC
CGGCGTCAATACGGGATAATACCGCGCCACATAGCAGAACTTTAAAAGTGCTCATCATTGGAAAACGTTC
TTCGGGGCGAAAACTCTCAAGGATCTTACCGCTGTTGAGATCCAGTTCGATGTAACCCACTCGTGCACCC
AACTGATCTTCAGCATCTTTTACTTTCACCAGCGTTTCTGGGTGAGCAAAAACAGGAAGGCAAAATGCCG
CAAAAAAGGGAATAAGGGCGACACGGAAATGTTGAATACTCATACTCTTCCTTTTTCAATATTATTGAAG
CATTTATCAGGGTTATTGTCTCATGAGCGGATACATATTTGAATGTATTTAGAAAAATAAACAAATAGGG
GTTCCGCGCACATTTCCCCGAAAAGTGCCACCTAAATTGTAAGCGTTAATATTTTGTTAAAATTCGCGTT
AAATTTTTGTTAAATCAGCTCATTTTTTAACCAATAGGCCGAAATCGGCAAAATCCCTTATAAATCAAAA
GAATAGACCGAGATAGGGTTGAGTGGCCGCTACAGGGCGCTCCCATTCGCCATTCAGGCTGCGCAACTGT
TGGGAAGGGCGTTTCGGTGCGGGCCTCTTCGCTATTACGCCAGCTGGCGAAAGGGGGATGTGCTGCAAGG
CGATTAAGTTGGGTAACGCCAGGGTTTTCCCAGTCACGACGTTGTAAAACGACGGCCAGTGAGCGCGACG
TAATACGACTCACTATAGGGCGAATTGGCGGAAGGCCGTCAAGGCCACGTGTCTTGTCCAGAGCTCGATA
TCGAATTCGATATCGAGAATTC
Features (pLannotate 1.2.2; 10 found; start..end, strand, type, name):
      1..241     +  promoter       U6 promoter: RNA polymerase III promoter for human U6 snRNA
    270..345     +  misc_RNA       gRNA scaffold: guide RNA scaffold for the Streptococcus pyogenes CRISPR/Cas9 system
    392..439     -  CDS            lacI (fragment): lac repressor; lacI; The lac repressor binds to the lac operator to inhibit transcription in E. coli. This inhibition can be relieved by adding lactose or isopropyl-β-D-thiogalactopyranoside (IPTG).
    476..516     -  rep_origin     RSF ori (fragment): Plasmids containing the RSF 1030 origin of replication can be propagated in E. coli cells that contain additional plasmids with compatible origins.
    594..1182    -  rep_origin     ori: high-copy-number ColE1/pMB1/pBR322/pUC origin of replication
   1353..2213    -  CDS            AmpR: β-lactamase; bla; confers resistance to ampicillin, carbenicillin, and related antibiotics
   2214..2318    -  promoter       AmpR promoter: bla
   2344..2475    -  rep_origin     M13 ori (fragment): M13 bacteriophage origin of replication; arrow indicates direction of (+) strand synthesis
   2496..2652    -  CDS            lacZα (fragment): LacZα fragment of β-galactosidase; lacZ fragment
   2661..2679    +  promoter       T7 promoter: promoter for bacteriophage T7 RNA polymerase
