[The description below was written by a language model from this plasmid's Addgene catalogue record and pLannotate feature annotations shown in this document.]
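Description:
gh266 is a small mammalian-expression guide RNA plasmid built on the EPB104 backbone and designed to express a single CRISPR/Cas9 guide against human ALG12, a gene also known by the alias CDG1G. It comes from a validated gRNA collection covering the human glycosyltransferase genes. The sequenced record is about 2.75 kb. In E. coli it is maintained at high copy through a ColE1/pUC-type origin and selected with ampicillin via the β-lactamase gene and its native bla promoter.

The functional payload is compact. A human U6 RNA polymerase III promoter sits directly upstream of a short gap where the 20-nucleotide ALG12 targeting spacer lies, and this is followed by the Streptococcus pyogenes Cas9 guide RNA scaffold. Transcription from U6 therefore yields a complete single guide RNA that directs SpCas9 to the ALG12 locus. No Cas9 coding sequence, mammalian selection marker or fluorescent reporter is annotated, so the nuclease has to be supplied separately, for example from a co-transfected plasmid or a Cas9-expressing cell line.

The remaining annotations are a T7 promoter and short fragments of lacZα, M13 ori, lacI and RSF ori. These look like remnants of the parental cloning vector rather than working elements, although the T7 region matches the listed sequencing primer site. The insert was introduced by restriction cloning, but the record does not state which sites were used. The plasmid is typically used for transient delivery into human cells to knock out or edit ALG12 in studies of glycosylation.
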