Addgene plasmid #106865: gh266
Purpose: expression of gRNA targeting ALG12
Depositing lab: Eric-Paul Bennett. Depositing organization: University of Copenhagen. Publication: A validated gRNA library for CRISPR/Cas9 targeting of the human glycosyltransferase genome. Narimatsu Y, Joshi HJ, Zhang Y, Gomes C, Chen YH, Lorenzetti F, Furukawa S, Schjoldager K, Hansen L, Clausen H, Bennett EP, Wandall HH. Glycobiology. 2018 Jan 5. pii: 4791732. doi: 10.1093/glycob/cwx101. PubMed 29315387.
Backbone
  Vector backbone: EPB104
  Backbone manufacturer: Eric-Paul Bennett (Addgene plasmid # 68369)
  Backbone size w/o insert (bp): 2376
  Vector type: Mammalian Expression
Growth in bacteria
  Bacterial resistance: Ampicillin, 100 μg/mL
  Growth temperature: 37°C
  Growth strain: DH5alpha
  Copy number: High Copy
Gene/Insert
  Gene/Insert name: ALG12
  gRNA/shRNA sequence: GCGAAAGCACGTAAACCGCG
  Species: H. sapiens (human)
  Entrez Gene: ALG12 (a.k.a. CDG1G, ECM39, PP14673, hALG12)
  Cloning method: Restriction Enzyme; 5′ cloning site unknown (unknown if destroyed); 3′ cloning site unknown (unknown if destroyed)
  Sequencing primers: 5′ T7NP
Terms and licenses: Academic/Nonprofit Terms; Industry Terms: Not Available to Industry
How to cite: gh266 was a gift from Eric-Paul Bennett (Addgene plasmid # 106865 ; http://n2t.net/addgene:106865 ; RRID:Addgene_106865)
